>Addgene plasmid #157743 | AAVS1-Puro CAG CLTX-CAR | addgene full sequence | sequence record 308780 | Addgene NGS Result
CTAGTCCTGCAGGTTTAAACGAATTCGCCCTTTGCTTTCTCTGACCAGCATTCTCTCCCCTGGGCCTGTG
CCGCTTTCTGTCTGCAGCTTGTGGCCTGGGTCACCTCTACGGCTGGCCCAGATCCTTCCCTGCCGCCTCC
TTCAGGTTCCGTCTTCCTCCACTCCCTCTTCCCCTTGCTCTCTGCTGTGTTGCTGCCCAAGGATGCTCTT
TCCGGAGCACTTCCTTCTCGGCGCTGCACCACGTGATGTCCTCTGAGCGGATCCTCCCCGTGTCTGGGTC
CTCTCCGGGCATCTCTCCTCCCTCACCCAACCCCATGCCGTCTTCACTCGCTGGGTTCCCTTTTCCTTCT
CCTTCTGGGGCCTGTGCCATCTCTCGTTTCTTAGGATGGCCTTCTCCGACGGATGTCTCCCTTGCGTCCC
GCCTCCCCTTCTTGTAGGCCTGCATCATCACCGTTTTTCTGGACAACCCCAAAGTACCCCGTCTCCCTGG
CTTTAGCCACCTCTCCATCCTCTTGCTTTCTTTGCCTGGACACCCCGTTCTCCTGTGGATTCGGGTCACC
TCTCACTCCTTTCATTTGGGCAGCTCCCCTACCCCCCTTACCTCTCTAGTCTGTGCTAGCTCTTCCAGCC
CCCTGTCATGGCATCTTCCAGGGGTCCGAGAGCTCAGCTAGTCTTCTTCCTCCAACCCGGGCCCCTATGT
CCACTTCAGGACAGCATGTTTGCTGCCTCCAGGGATCCTGTGTCCCCGAGCTGGGACCACCTTATATTCC
CAGGGCCGGTTAATGTGGCTCTGGTTCTGGGTACTTTTATCTGTCCCCTCCACCCCACAGTGGGGCAAGC
TTCTGACCTCTTCTCTTCCTCCCACAGGGCCTCGAGAGATCTGGCAGCGGAGAGGGCAGAGGAAGTCTTC
TAACATGCGGTGACGTGGAGGAGAATCCCGGCCCTAGGCTCGAGATGACCGAGTACAAGCCCACGGTGCG
CCTCGCCACCCGCGACGACGTCCCCAGGGCCGTACGCACCCTCGCCGCCGCGTTCGCCGACTACCCCGCC
ACGCGCCACACCGTCGATCCGGACCGCCACATCGAGCGGGTCACCGAGCTGCAAGAACTCTTCCTCACGC
GCGTCGGGCTCGACATCGGCAAGGTGTGGGTCGCGGACGACGGCGCCGCGGTGGCGGTCTGGACCACGCC
GGAGAGCGTCGAAGCGGGGGCGGTGTTCGCCGAGATCGGCCCGCGCATGGCCGAGTTGAGCGGTTCCCGG
CTGGCCGCGCAGCAACAGATGGAAGGCCTCCTGGCGCCGCACCGGCCCAAGGAGCCCGCGTGGTTCCTGG
CCACCGTCGGCGTCTCGCCCGACCACCAGGGCAAGGGTCTGGGCAGCGCCGTCGTGCTCCCCGGAGTGGA
GGCGGCCGAGCGCGCCGGGGTGCCCGCCTTCCTGGAGACCTCCGCGCCCCGCAACCTCCCCTTCTACGAG
CGGCTCGGCTTCACCGTCACCGCCGACGTCGAGGTGCCCGAAGGACCGCGCACCTGGTGCATGACCCGCA
AGCCCGGTGCCTGATCTAGAGGGCCCGTTTAAACCCGCTGATCAGCCTCGACTGTGCCTTCTAGTTGCCA
GCCATCTGTTGTTTGCCCCTCCCCCGTGCCTTCCTTGACCCTGGAAGGTGCCACTCCCACTGTCCTTTCC
TAATAAAATGAGGAAATTGCATCGCATTGTCTGAGTAGGTGTCATTCTATTCTGGGGGGTGGGGTGGGGC
AGGACAGCAAGGGGGAGGATTGGGAAGACAATAGCAGGCATGCTGGGGATGCGGTGGGCTCTATGGGTCT
CGACATTGATTATTGACTAGTTATTAATAGTAATCAATTACGGGGTCATTAGTTCATAGCCCATATATGG
AGTTCCGCGTTACATAACTTACGGTAAATGGCCCGCCTGGCTGACCGCCCAACGACCCCCGCCCATTGAC
GTCAATAATGACGTATGTTCCCATAGTAACGCCAATAGGGACTTTCCATTGACGTCAATGGGTGGAGTAT
TTACGGTAAACTGCCCACTTGGCAGTACATCAAGTGTATCATATGCCAAGTACGCCCCCTATTGACGTCA
ATGACGGTAAATGGCCCGCCTGGCATTATGCCCAGTACATGACCTTATGGGACTTTCCTACTTGGCAGTA
CATCTACGTATTAGTCATCGCTATTACCATGGTCGAGGTGAGCCCCACGTTCTGCTTCACTCTCCCCATC
TCCCCCCCCTCCCCACCCCCAATTTTGTATTTATTTATTTTTTAATTATTTTGTGCAGCGATGGGGGCGG
GGGGGGGGGGGGGGCGCGCGCCRGGCGGGGCGGGGCGGGGCGAGGGGCGGGGCGGGGCGAGGCGGAGAGG
TGCGGCGGCAGCCAATCAGAGCGGCGCGCTCCGAAAGTTTCCTTTTATGGCGAGGCGGCGGCGGCGGCGG
CCCTATAAAAAGCGAAGCGCGCGGCGGGCGGGAGTCGCTGCGCGCTGCCTTCGCCCCGTGCCCCGCTCCG
CCGCCGCCTCGCGCCGCCCGCCCCGGCTCTGACTGACCGCGTTACTCCCACAGGTGAGCGGGCGGGACGG
CCCTTCTCCTCCGGGCTGTAATTAGCGCTTGGTTTAATGACGGCTTGTTTCTTTTCTGTGGCTGCGTGAA
AGCCTTGAGGGGCTCCGGGAGGGCCCTTTGTGCGGGGGGAGCGGCTCGGGGGGTGCGTGCGTGTGTGTGT
GCGTGGGGAGCGCCGCGTGCGGCTCCGCGCTGCCCGGCGGCTGTGAGCGCTGCGGGCGCGGCGCGGGGCT
TTGTGCGCTCCGCAGTGTGCGCGAGGGGAGCGCGGCCGGGGGCGGTGCCCCGCGGTGCGGGGGGGGCTGC
GAGGGGAACAAAGGCTGCGTGCGGGGTGTGTGCGTGGGGGGGTGAGCAGGGGGTGTGGGCGCGTCGGTCG
GGCTGCAACCCCCCCTGCACCCCCCTCCCCGAGTTGCTGAGCACGGCCCGGCTTCGGGTGCGGGGCTCCG
TACGGGGCGTGGCGCGGGGCTCGCCGTGCCGGGCGGGGGGTGGCGGCAGGTGGGGGTGCCGGGCGGGGCG
GGGCCGCCTCGGGCCGGGGAGGGCTCGGGGGAGGGGCGCGGCGGCCCCCGGAGCGCCGGCGGCTGTCGAG
GCGCGGCGAGCCGCAGCCATTGCCTTTTATGGTAATCGTGCGAGAGGGCGCAGGGACTTCCTTTGTCCCA
AATCTGTGCGGAGCCGAAATCTGGGAGGCGCCGCCGCACCCCCTCTAGCGGGCGCGGGGCGAAGCGGTGC
GGCGCCGGCAGGAAGGAAATGGGCGGGGAGGGCCTTCGTGCGTCGCCGCGCCGCCGTCCCCTTCTCCCTC
TCCAGCCTCGGGGCTGTCCGCGGGGGGACGGCTGCCTTCGGGGGGGACGGGGCAGGGCGGGGTTCGGCTT
CTGGCGTGTGACCGGCGGCTCTAGAGCCTCTGCTAACCATGTTCATGCCTTCTTCTTTTTCCTACAGCTC
CTGGGCAACGTGCTGGTTATTGTGCTGTCTCATCATTTTGGCAAAGAATTCGTCGACGCCACCATGCTTC
TCCTGGTGACAAGCCTTCTGCTCTGTGAGTTACCACACCCAGCATTCCTCCTGATCCCAATGTGCATGCC
TTGCTTCACCACCGACCACCAGATGGCCAGAAAGTGCGATGACTGCTGCGGCGGCAAGGGCAGAGGCAAG
TGCTACGGCCCCCAGTGTCTGTGCAGAGAGTCCAAATATGGTCCCCCATGCCCACCATGCCCAGCACCTG
AGTTCCTGGGGGGACCATCAGTCTTCCTGTTCCCCCCAAAACCCAAGGACACTCTCATGATCTCCCGGAC
CCCTGAGGTCACGTGCGTGGTGGTGGACGTGAGCCAGGAAGACCCCGAGGTCCAGTTCAACTGGTACGTG
GATGGCGTGGAGGTGCATAATGCCAAGACAAAGCCGCGGGAGGAGCAGTTCAACAGCACGTACCGTGTGG
TCAGCGTCCTCACCGTCCTGCACCAGGACTGGCTGAACGGCAAGGAGTACAAGTGCAAGGTCTCCAACAA
AGGCCTCCCGTCCTCCATCGAGAAAACCATCTCCAAAGCCAAAGGGCAGCCCCGAGAGCCACAGGTGTAC
ACCCTGCCCCCATCCCAGGAGGAGATGACCAAGAACCAGGTCAGCCTGACCTGCCTGGTCAAAGGCTTCT
ACCCCAGCGACATCGCCGTGGAGTGGGAGAGCAATGGGCAGCCGGAGAACAACTACAAGACCACGCCTCC
CGTGCTGGACTCCGACGGCTCCTTCTTCCTCTACAGCAGGCTAACCGTGGACAAGAGCAGGTGGCAGGAG
GGGAATGTCTTCTCATGCTCCGTGATGCATGAGGCTCTGCACAACCACTACACACAGAAGAGCCTCTCCC
TGTCCCTAGGTAAAATGGCCCTGATTGTGCTGGGGGGCGTCGCCGGCCTCCTGCTTTTCATTGGGCTAGG
CATCTTCTTCAGAGTGAAGTTCAGCAGGAGCGCAGACGCCCCCGCGTACCAGCAGGGCCAGAACCAGCAG
CTCTATAACGAGCTCAATCTAGGACGAAGAGAGGAGTACGATGTTTTGGACAAGAGACGTGGCCGGGACC
CTGAGATGGGGGGAAAGCCGAGAAGGAAGAACCCTCAGGAAGGCCTGTACAATGAACTGCAGAAAGATAA
GATGGCGGAGGCCTACAGTGAGATTGGGATGAAAGGCGAGCGCCGGAGGGGCAAGGGGCACGATGGCCTT
TACCAGGGTCTCAGTACAGCCACCAAGGACACCTACGACGCCCTTCACATGCAGGCCCTGCCCCCTCGCT
GAACGCGTGAATTCGATATCAAGCTTATCGATAATCAACCTCTGGATTACAAAATTTGTGAAAGATTGAC
TGGTATTCTTAACTATGTTGCTCCTTTTACGCTATGTGGATACGCTGCTTTAATGCCTTTGTATCATGCT
ATTGCTTCCCGTATGGCTTTCATTTTCTCCTCCTTGTATAAATCCTGGTTGCTGTCTCTTTATGAGGAGT
TGTGGCCCGTTGTCAGGCAACGTGGCGTGGTGTGCACTGTGTTTGCTGACGCAACCCCCACTGGTTGGGG
CATTGCCACCACCTGTCAGCTCCTTTCCGGGACTTTCGCTTTCCCCCTCCCTATTGCCACGGCGGAACTC
ATCGCCGCCTGCCTTGCCCGCTGCTGGACAGGGGCTCGGCTGTTGGGCACTGACAATTCCGTGGTGTTGT
CGGGGAAATCATCGTCCTTTCCTTGGCTGCTCGCCTATGTTGCCACCTGGATTCTGCGCGGGACGTCCTT
CTGCTACGTCCCTTCGGCCCTCAATCCAGCGGACCTTCCTTCCCGCGGCCTGCTGCCGGCTCTGCGGCCT
CTTCCGCGTCTTCGCCTTCGCCCTCAGACGAGTCGGATCTCCCTTTGGGCCGCCTCCCCGCATCGATACC
GAGCGCTGCTCGAGAGATCTACGGGTGGCATCCCTGTGACCCCTCCCCAGTGCCTCTCCTGGCCCTGGAA
GTTGCCACTCCAGTGCCCACCAGCCTTGTCCTAATAAAATTAAGTTGCATCATTTTGTCTGACTAGGTGT
CCTTCTATAATATTATGGGGTGGAGGGGGGTGGTATGGAGCAAGGGGCAAGTTGGGAAGACAACCTGTAG
GGCCTGCGGGGTCTATTGGGAACCAAGCTGGAGTGCAGTGGCACAATCTTGGCTCACTGCAATCTCCGCC
TCCTGGGTTCAAGCGATTCTCCTGCCTCAGCCTCCCGAGTTGTTGGGATTCCAGGCATGCATGACCAGGC
TCAGCTAATTTTTGTTTTTTTGGTAGAGACGGGGTTTCACCATATTGGCCAGGCTGGTCTCCAACTCCTA
ATCTCAGGTGATCTACCCACCTTGGCCTCCCAAATTGCTGGGATTACAGGCGTGAACCACTGCTCCCTTC
CCTGTCCTTCTGATTTTGTAGGTAACCAGGCGCGTGAATTCACTCCTCAGGTGCAGGCTGCCTATCAGAA
GGTGGTGGCTGGTGTGGCCAATGCCCTGGCTCACAAATACCACTGAGATCTTTTTCCCTCTGCCAAAAAT
TATGGGGACATCATGAAGCCCCTTGAGCATCTGACTTCTGGCTAATAAAGGAAATTTATTTTCATTGCAA
TAGTGTGTTGGAATTTTTTGTGTCTCTCACTCGGAAGGACATATGGGAGGGCAAATCATTTAAAACATCA
GAATGAGTATTTGGTTTAGAGTTTGGCAACATATGCCCATATGCTGGCTGCCATGAACAAAGGTTGGCTA
TAAAGAGGTCATCAGTATATGAAACAGCCCCCTGCTGTCCATTCCTTATTCCATAGAAAAGCCTTGACTT
GAGGTTAGATTTTTTTTATATTTTGTTTTGTGTTATTTTTTTCTTTAACATCCCTAAAATTTTCCTTACA
TGTTTTACTAGCCAGATTTTTCCTCCTCTCCTGACTACTCCCAGTCATAGCTGTCCCTCTTCTCTTATGG
AGATCCCTCGACCTGCAGCCCAAGCTTGGCGTAATCATGGTCATAGCTGTTTCCTGTGTGAAATTGTTAT
CCGCTCACAATTCCACACAACATACGAGCCGGAAGCATAAAGTGTAAAGCCTGGGGTGCCTAATGAGTGA
GCTAACTCACATTAATTGCGTTGCGCTCACTGCCCGCTTTCCAGTCGGGAAACCTGTCGTGCCAGCGGAT
CGACAGTACTAAGCTTTACTAGGGACAGGATTGGTGACAGAAAAGCCCCATCCTTAGGCCTCCTCCTTCC
TAGTCTCCTGATATTGGGTCTAACCCCCACCTCCTGTTAGGCAGATTCCTTATCTGGTGACACACCCCCA
TTTCCTGGAGCCATCTCTCTCCTTGCCAGAACCTCTAAGGTTTGCTTACGATGGAGCCAGAGAGGATCCT
GGGAGGGAGAGCTTGGCAGGGGGTGGGAGGGAAGGGGGGGATGCGTGACCTGCCCGGTTCTCAGTGGCCA
CCCTGCGCTACCCTCTCCCAGAACCTGAGCTGCTCTGACGCGGCTGTCTGGTGCGTTTCACTGATCCTGG
TGCTGCAGCTTCCTTACACTTCCCAAGAGGAGAAGCAGTTTGGAAAAACAAAATCAGAATAAGTTGGTCC
TGAGTTCTAACTTTGGCTCTTCACCTTTCTAGTCCCCAATTTATATTGTTCCTCCGTGCGTCAGTTTTAC
CTGTGAGATAAGGCCAGTAGCCAGCCCCGTCCTGGCAGGGCTGTGGTGAGGAGGGGGGTGTCCGTGTGGA
AAACTCCCTTTGTGAGAATGGTGCGTCCTAGGTGTTCACCAGGTCGTGGCCGCCTCTACTCCCTTTCTCT
TTCTCCATCCTTCTTTCCTTAAAGAGTCCCCAGTGCTATCTGGGACATATTCCTCCGCCCAGAGCAGGGT
CCCGCTTCCCTAAGGCCCTGCTCTGGGCTTCTGGGTTTGAGTCCTTGGCAAGCCCAGGAGAGGCGCTCAG
GCTTCCCTGTCCCCCTTCCTCGTCCACCATCTCATGCCCCTGGCTCTCCTGCCCCTTCCCTACAGGGGTT
CCTGGCTCTGCTCTAAGGGCGAATTCGCGGCCGCTAAATTCAATTCGCCCTATAGTGAGTCGTATTACAA
TTCACTGGCCGTCGTTTTACAACGTCGTGACTGGGAAAACCCTGGCGTTACCCAACTTAATCGCCTTGCA
GCACATCCCCCTTTCGCCAGCTGGCGTAATAGCGAAGAGGCCCGCACCGATCGCCCTTCCCAACAGTTGC
GCAGCCTATACGTACGGCAGTTTAAGGTTTACACCTATAAAAGAGAGAGCCGTTATCGTCTGTTTGTGGA
TGTACAGAGTGATATTATTGACACGCCGGGGCGACGGATGGTGATCCCCCTGGCCAGTGCACGTCTGCTG
TCAGATAAAGTCTCCCGTGAACTTTACCCGGTGGTGCATATCGGGGATGAAAGCTGGCGCATGATGACCA
CCGATATGGCCAGTGTGCCGGTCTCCGTTATCGGGGAAGAAGTGGCTGATCTCAGCCACCGCGAAAATGA
CATCAAAAACGCCATTAACCTGATGTTCTGGGGAATATAAATGTCAGGCATGAGATTATCAAAAAGGATC
TTCACCTAGATCCTTTTCACGTAGAAAGCCAGTCCGCAGAAACGGTGCTGACCCCGGATGAATGTCAGCT
ACTGGGCTATCTGGACAAGGGAAAACGCAAGCGCAAAGAGAAAGCAGGTAGCTTGCAGTGGGCTTACATG
GCGATAGCTAGACTGGGCGGTTTTATGGACAGCAAGCGAACCGGAATTGCCAGCTGGGGCGCCCTCTGGT
AAGGTTGGGAAGCCCTGCAAAGTAAACTGGATGGCTTTCTTGCCGCCAAGGATCTGATGGCGCAGGGGAT
CAAGCTCTGATCAAGAGACAGGATGAGGATCGTTTCGCATGATTGAACAAGATGGATTGCACGCAGGTTC
TCCGGCCGCTTGGGTGGAGAGGCTATTCGGCTATGACTGGGCACAACAGACAATCGGCTGCTCTGATGCC
GCCGTGTTCCGGCTGTCAGCGCAGGGGCGCCCGGTTCTTTTTGTCAAGACCGACCTGTCCGGTGCCCTGA
ATGAACTGCAAGACGAGGCAGCGCGGCTATCGTGGCTGGCCACGACGGGCGTTCCTTGCGCAGCTGTGCT
CGACGTTGTCACTGAAGCGGGAAGGGACTGGCTGCTATTGGGCGAAGTGCCGGGGCAGGATCTCCTGTCA
TCTCACCTTGCTCCTGCCGAGAAAGTATCCATCATGGCTGATGCAATGCGGCGGCTGCATACGCTTGATC
CGGCTACCTGCCCATTCGACCACCAAGCGAAACATCGCATCGAGCGAGCACGTACTCGGATGGAAGCCGG
TCTTGTCGATCAGGATGATCTGGACGAAGAGCATCAGGGGCTCGCGCCAGCCGAACTGTTCGCCAGGCTC
AAGGCGAGCATGCCCGACGGCGAGGATCTCGTCGTGACCCATGCATGGCGATGCCTGCTTGCCGAATATC
ATGGTGGAAAATGGCCGCTTTTCTGGATTCATCGACTGTGGCCGGCTGGGTGTGGCGGACCGCTATCAGG
ACATAGCGTTGGCTACCCGTGATATTGCTGAAGAGCTTGGCGGCGAATGGGCTGACCGCTTCCTCGTGCT
TTACGGTATCGCCGCTCCCGATTCGCAGCGCATCGCCTTCTATCGCCTTCTTGACGAGTTCTTCTGAATT
ATTAACGCTTACAATTTCCTGATGCGGTATTTTCTCCTTACGCATCTGTGCGGTATTTCACACCGCATCA
GGTGGCACTTTTCGGGGAAATGTGCGCGGAACCCCTATTTGTTTATTTTTCTAAATACATTCAAATATGT
ATCCGCTCATGAGATTATCAAAAAGGATCTTCACCTAGATCCTTTTAAATTAAAAATGAAGTTTTAAATC
AATCTAAAGTATATATGAGTAAACTTGGTCTGACAGTTACCAATGCTTAATCAGTGAGGCACCTATCTCA
GCGATCTGTCTATTTCGTTCATCCATAGTTGCCTGACTCCCCGTCGTGTAGATAACTACGATACGGGAGG
GCTTACCATCTGGCCCCAGTGCTGCAATGATACCGCGAGACCCACGCTCACCGGCTCCAGATTTATCAGC
AATAAACCAGCCAGCCGGAAGGGCCGAGCGCAGAAGTGGTCCTGCAACTTTATCCGCCTCCATCCAGTCT
ATTAATTGTTGCCGGGAAGCTAGAGTAAGTAGTTCGCCAGTTAATAGTTTGCGCAACGTTGTTGCCATTG
CTACAGGCATCGTGGTGTCACGCTCGTCGTTTGGTATGGCTTCATTCAGCTCCGGTTCCCAACGATCAAG
GCGAGTTACATGATCCCCCATGTTGTGCAAAAAAGCGGTTAGCTCCTTCGGTCCTCCGATCGTTGTCAGA
AGTAAGTTGGCCGCAGTGTTATCACTCATGGTTATGGCAGCACTGCATAATTCTCTTACTGTCATGCCAT
CCGTAAGATGCTTTTCTGTGACTGGTGAATACTCAACCAAGTCATTCTGAGAATAGTGTATGCGGCGACC
GAGTTGCTCTTGCCCGGCGTCAATACGGGATAATACCGCGCCACATAGCAGAACTTTAAAAGTGCTCATC
ATTGGAAAACGTTCTTCGGGGCGAAAACTCTCAAGGATCTTACCGCTGTTGAGATCCAGTTCGATGTAAC
CCACTCGTGCACCCAACTGATCTTCAGCATCTTTTACTTTCACCAGCGTTTCTGGGTGAGCAAAAACAGG
AAGGCAAAATGCCGCAAAAAAGGGAATAAGGGCGACACGGAAATGTTGAATACTCATACTCTTCCTTTTT
CAATATTATTGAAGCATTTATCAGGGTTATTGTCTCATGACCAAAATCCCTTAACGTGAGTTTTCGTTCC
ACTGAGCGTCAGACCCCGTAGAAAAGATCAAAGGATCTTCTTGAGATCCTTTTTTTCTGCGCGTAATCTG
CTGCTTGCAAACAAAAAAACCACCGCTACCAGCGGTGGTTTGTTTGCCGGATCAAGAGCTACCAACTCTT
TTTCCGAAGGTAACTGGCTTCAGCAGAGCGCAGATACCAAATACTGTTCTTCTAGTGTAGCCGTAGTTAG
GCCACCACTTCAAGAACTCTGTAGCACCGCCTACATACCTCGCTCTGCTAATCCTGTTACCAGTGGCTGC
TGCCAGTGGCGATAAGTCGTGTCTTACCGGGTTGGACTCAAGACGATAGTTACCGGATAAGGCGCAGCGG
TCGGGCTGAACGGGGGGTTCGTGCACACAGCCCAGCTTGGAGCGAACGACCTACACCGAACTGAGATACC
TACAGCGTGAGCTATGAGAAAGCGCCACGCTTCCCGAAGGGAGAAAGGCGGACAGGTATCCGGTAAGCGG
CAGGGTCGGAACAGGAGAGCGCACGAGGGAGCTTCCAGGGGGAAACGCCTGGTATCTTTATAGTCCTGTC
GGGTTTCGCCACCTCTGACTTGAGCGTCGATTTTTGTGATGCTCGTCAGGGGGGCGGAGCCTATGGAAAA
ACGCCAGCAACGCGGCCTTTTTACGGTTCCTGGCCTTTTGCTGGCCTTTTGCTCACATGTTCTTTCCTGC
GTTATCCCCTGATTCTGTGGATAACCGTATTACCGCCTTTGAGTGAGCTGATACCGCTCGCCGCAGCCGA
ACGACCGAGCGCAGCGAGTCAGTGAGCGAGGAAGCGGAAGAGCGCCCAATACGCAAACCGCCTCTCCCCG
CGCGTTGGCCGATTCATTAATGCAGCTGGCACGACAGGTTTCCCGACTGGAAAGCGGGCAGTGAGCGCAA
CGCAATTAATGTGAGTTAGCTCACTCATTAGGCACCCCAGGCTTTACACTTTATGCTTCCGGCTCGTATG
TTGTGTGGAATTGTGAGCGGATAACAATTTCACACAGGAAACAGCTATGACCATGATTACGCCAAGCTCA
GAATTAACCCTCACTAAAGGG
Features (pLannotate 1.2.2; 36 found; start..end, strand, type, name):
     33..836     +  misc_feature   HA-L: left homology arm from the adeno-associated virus integration site (AAVS1) within intron 1 of the human PPP1R12C gene
    843..868     +  misc_feature   SA: splice acceptor site
    955..1554    +  CDS            PuroR: puromycin N-acetyltransferase; pac from Streptomyces alboniger; confers resistance to puromycin
   1592..1816    +  polyA_signal   bGH poly(A) signal: bovine growth hormone polyadenylation signal
   1822..2201    +  enhancer       CMV enhancer: human cytomegalovirus immediate early enhancer
   2203..2480    +  promoter       chicken β-actin promoter: No description available
   2481..3497    +  intron         chimeric intron: chimera between introns from chicken β-actin and rabbit β-globin
   3564..3629    +  CDS            CSF2RA (fragment): CSF2R_HUMAN - Also known as CSF2R, CSF2RY. Experimental evidence at protein level: Swiss-Prot protein existence level 1. Low affinity receptor for granulocyte-macrophage colony- stimulating factor. Transduces a signal that results in the proliferation, differentiation, and functional activation of hematopoietic cells. From Homo sapiens (Human).
   3630..3737    +  CDS            CTXL_LEIQU: Experimental evidence at protein level: Swiss-Prot protein existence level 1. This toxin binds to the surface of glioma cells, and inhibits their proliferation without having effects on normal brain cells. In this context, this toxin has been described as a chloride channel inhibitor (probably ClC-3/CLCN3) by causing its internalization via caveolae (PubMed:16520829). It has also been described to selectively interact with MMP2 (in complex with MT1-MMP (MMP14) and TIMP2), to inhibit its enzymatic activity and to decrease its presence at the cell surface (PubMed:12454020). From Leiurus quinques
   3738..4424    +  CDS            IGHG4 (fragment): IGHG4_HUMAN - Experimental evidence at protein level: Swiss-Prot protein existence level 1. Constant region of immunoglobulin heavy chains. Immunoglobulins, also known as antibodies, are membrane-bound or secreted glycoproteins produced by B lymphocytes. In the recognition phase of humoral immunity, the membrane-bound immunoglobulins serve as receptors which, upon binding of a specific antigen, trigger the clonal expansion and differentiation of B lymphocytes into immunoglobulins- secreting plasma cells. Secreted immunoglobulins mediate the effector phase of humoral immunity, which results in
   4455..4829    +  CDS            CD247 (fragment): CD3Z_HUMAN - Also known as CD3Z, T3Z, TCRZ. Experimental evidence at protein level: Swiss-Prot protein existence level 1. Part of the TCR-CD3 complex present on T-lymphocyte cell surface that plays an essential role in adaptive immune response. When antigen presenting cells (APCs) activate T-cell receptor (TCR), TCR- mediated signals are transmitted across the cell membrane by the CD3 chains CD3D, CD3E, CD3G and CD3Z. All CD3 chains contain immunoreceptor tyrosine-based activation motifs (ITAMs) in their cytoplasmic domain. Upon TCR engagement, these motifs become phosphorylated by Src family
   4839..4863    +  misc_feature   MCS (fragment): pBluescript multiple cloning site
   4863..5451    +  misc_feature   WPRE: woodchuck hepatitis virus posttranscriptional regulatory element
   5483..5959    +  polyA_signal   hGH poly(A) signal: human growth hormone polyadenylation signal
   5983..6063    +  CDS            HBB (fragment): HBB_PONPY - Experimental evidence at transcript level: Swiss-Prot protein existence level 2. Involved in oxygen transport from the lung to the various peripheral tissues. From Pongo pygmaeus (Bornean orangutan).
   6134..6189    +  polyA_signal   β-globin poly(A) signal: rabbit β-globin polyadenylation signal (Gil and Proudfoot, 1987)
   6572..6594    -  protein_bind   lac operator (fragment): The lac repressor binds to the lac operator to inhibit transcription in E. coli. This inhibition can be relieved by adding lactose or isopropyl-β-D-thiogalactopyranoside (IPTG). lac repressor encoded by lacI
   6598..6628    -  promoter       lac promoter: promoter for the E. coli lac operon
   6643..6664    -  protein_bind   CAP binding site: CAP binding activates transcription in the presence of cAMP. E. coli catabolite activator protein
   6677..6716    -  CDS            lacI (fragment): lac repressor; lacI; The lac repressor binds to the lac operator to inhibit transcription in E. coli. This inhibition can be relieved by adding lactose or isopropyl-β-D-thiogalactopyranoside (IPTG).
   6738..7574    +  misc_feature   HA-R: right homology arm from the adeno-associated virus integration site (AAVS1) within intron 1 of the human PPP1R12C gene
   7609..7627    -  promoter       T7 promoter: promoter for bacteriophage T7 RNA polymerase
   7630..7777    +  CDS            lacZα (fragment): LacZα fragment of β-galactosidase; lacZ fragment
   7787..8090    +  CDS            ccdB (fragment): CcdB, a bacterial toxin that poisons DNA gyrase; ccdB; Plasmids containing the ccdB gene cannot be propagated in standard E. coli strains.
   8138..8407    +  CDS            tnpA (fragment): TN5P_ECOLX - Also known as tnp. Experimental evidence at protein level: Swiss-Prot protein existence level 1. Mediates transposition of transposon Tn5 by a 'cut and paste' mechanism. First, the monomeric transposase binds the 19 bp inverted DNA repeats flanking the transposon. Then, dimerization of the DNA- bound transposase creates a synaptic DNA complex. After nicking of the first DNA strand, excision of the transposon proceeds through a series of intermediates. The transposase then mediates the insertion of the transposon at a new site by strand transfer. The activity of the wild- type tran
   8439..9237    +  CDS            NeoR/KanR (fragment): aminoglycoside phosphotransferase from Tn5; aph(3')-II (or nptII); confers resistance to neomycin, kanamycin, and G418 (Geneticin®)
   9258..9308    -  misc_feature   bom (fragment): basis of mobility region from pBR322
   9335..9394    +  promoter       AmpR promoter (fragment): bla
   9487..10347   -  CDS            AmpR: β-lactamase; bla; confers resistance to ampicillin, carbenicillin, and related antibiotics
  10348..10400   -  promoter       AmpR promoter (fragment): bla
  10471..11059   +  rep_origin     ori: high-copy-number ColE1/pMB1/pBR322/pUC origin of replication
  11242..11334   +  CDS            lacI (fragment): lac repressor; lacI; The lac repressor binds to the lac operator to inhibit transcription in E. coli. This inhibition can be relieved by adding lactose or isopropyl-β-D-thiogalactopyranoside (IPTG).
  11347..11368   +  protein_bind   CAP binding site: CAP binding activates transcription in the presence of cAMP. E. coli catabolite activator protein
  11383..11413   +  promoter       lac promoter: promoter for the E. coli lac operon
  11417..11439   +  protein_bind   lac operator (fragment): The lac repressor binds to the lac operator to inhibit transcription in E. coli. This inhibition can be relieved by adding lactose or isopropyl-β-D-thiogalactopyranoside (IPTG). lac repressor encoded by lacI
  11482..11500   +  promoter       T3 promoter: promoter for bacteriophage T3 RNA polymerase
