[The description below was written by a language model from this plasmid's Addgene catalogue record and pLannotate feature annotations shown in this document.]
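Description:
AAVS1-Puro CAG CLTX-CAR is a homology-directed repair donor plasmid for inserting a constitutively expressed chimeric antigen receptor into the human AAVS1 safe harbor locus (intron 1 of PPP1R12C). It derives from the AAVS1-Puro CAG FUCCI backbone and is listed for use with CRISPR or TALEN nucleases, which are supplied separately. In E. coli it replicates from a high-copy ColE1/pUC-type origin under ampicillin selection. The backbone outside the homology arms also carries annotated fragments of NeoR/KanR, ccdB, lacZα and lac regulatory elements, which appear to be remnants of earlier cloning vectors.

Between the left and right AAVS1 homology arms sit two units. The first is a promoterless selection cassette: a splice acceptor followed by the puromycin N-acetyltransferase gene and a bGH polyadenylation signal. Puromycin resistance therefore depends on splicing into the endogenous PPP1R12C transcript, which enriches for correctly targeted cells. The second is the CAG promoter (CMV enhancer, chicken β-actin promoter and chimeric intron) driving the CAR, which was cloned between SalI and MluI sites. The annotated receptor comprises a signal peptide from the GM-CSF receptor α chain, the scorpion peptide chlorotoxin as the glioma-binding targeting domain, an IgG4 constant-region spacer, and a CD3ζ segment supplying ITAM-based signalling. The short gap between the IgG4 and CD3ζ annotations is not identified in the feature table. A WPRE and hGH and rabbit β-globin polyadenylation signals follow the coding sequence.

The associated publication describes engineering human pluripotent stem cells to derive CAR neutrophils for targeted immunotherapy of glioblastoma.
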