Addgene plasmid #157743: AAVS1-Puro CAG CLTX-CAR
Purpose: knock CLTX-CAR into AAVS1 safe harbor locus for constitutive expression
Depositing lab: Xiaoping Bao. Depositing organization: Purdue University. Publication: Engineering chimeric antigen receptor neutrophils from human pluripotent stem cells for targeted cancer immunotherapy. Chang Y, Syahirah R, Wang X, Jin G, Torregrosa-Allen S, Elzey BD, Hummel SN, Wang T, Li C, Lian X, Deng Q, Broxmeyer HE, Bao X. Cell Rep. 2022 Jul 19;40(3):111128. doi: 10.1016/j.celrep.2022.111128. PubMed 35858579.
Backbone
  Vector backbone: AAVS1-Puro CAG FUCCI (Addgene #136934)
  Backbone size w/o insert (bp): 10229
  Total vector size (bp): 11510
  Vector type: Mammalian Expression, CRISPR, TALEN, Synthetic Biology
  Selectable markers: Puromycin
Growth in bacteria
  Bacterial resistance: Ampicillin, 100 μg/mL
  Growth temperature: 37°C
  Growth strain: NEB Stable
  Copy number: High Copy
Gene/Insert
  Gene/Insert name: chlorotoxin containing chimeric antigen receptor targeting glioblastoma
  Species: H. sapiens (human), Synthetic
  Insert size (bp): 1281
  Promoter: CAG
  Cloning method: Restriction Enzyme; 5′ cloning site SalI (not destroyed); 3′ cloning site MluI (not destroyed)
  Sequencing primers: 5′ tctagagcctctgctaaccatgt; 3′ M13 RVS
Terms and licenses: Academic/Nonprofit Terms; Industry Terms: Not Available to Industry
Depositor comments: Please visit https://doi.org/10.1101/2022.03.02.482679 for bioRxiv preprint.
How to cite: AAVS1-Puro CAG CLTX-CAR was a gift from Xiaoping Bao (Addgene plasmid # 157743 ; http://n2t.net/addgene:157743 ; RRID:Addgene_157743)
